>Addgene plasmid #76105 | MAST3 gRNA (BRDN0001147113) | addgene full sequence | sequence record 185194 | Addgene Assembled Sequence
CCCGGGTGCAAAGATGGATAAAGTTTTAAACAGAGAGGAATCTTTGCAGCTAATGGACCTTCTAGGTCTT
GAAAGGAGTGGGAATTGGCTCCGGTGCCCGTCAGTGGGCAGAGCGCACATCGCCCACAGTCCCCGAGAAG
TTGGGGGGAGGGGTCGGCAATTGATCCGGTGCCTAGAGAAGGTGGCGCGGGGTAAACTGGGAAAGTGATG
TCGTGTACTGGCTCCGCCTTTTTCCCGAGGGTGGGGGAGAACCGTATATAAGTGCAGTAGTCGCCGTGAA
CGTTCTTTTTCGCAACGGGTTTGCCGCCAGAACACAGGTAAGTGCCGTGTGTGGTTCCCGCGGGCCTGGC
CTCTTTACGGGTTATGGCCCTTGCGTGCCTTGAATTACTTCCACCTGGCTGCAGTACGTGATTCTTGATC
CCGAGCTTCGGGTTGGAAGTGGGTGGGAGAGTTCGAGGCCTTGCGCTTAAGGAGCCCCTTCGCCTCGTGC
TTGAGTTGAGGCCTGGCCTGGGCGCTGGGGCCGCCGCGTGCGAATCTGGTGGCACCTTCGCGCCTGTCTC
GCTGCTTTCGATAAGTCTCTAGCCATTTAAAATTTTTGATGACCTGCTGCGACGCTTTTTTTCTGGCAAG
ATAGTCTTGTAAATGCGGGCCAAGATCTGCACACTGGTATTTCGGTTTTTGGGGCCGCGGGCGGCGACGG
GGCCCGTGCGTCCCAGCGCACATGTTCGGCGAGGCGGGGCCTGCGAGCGCGGCCACCGAGAATCGGACGG
GGGTAGTCTCAAGCTGGCCGGCCTGCTCTGGTGCCTGGCCTCGCGCCGCCGTGTATCGCCCCGCCCTGGG
CGGCAAGGCTGGCCCGGTCGGCACCAGTTGCGTGAGCGGAAAGATGGCCGCTTCCCGGCCCTGCTGCAGG
GAGCTCAAAATGGAGGACGCGGCGCTCGGGAGAGCGGGCGGGTGAGTCACCCACACAAAGGAAAAGGGCC
TTTCCGTCCTCAGCCGTCGCTTCATGTGACTCCACGGAGTACCGGGCGCCGTCCAGGCACCTCGATTAGT
TCTCGAGCTTTTGGAGTACGTCGTCTTTAGGTTGGGGGGAGGGGTTTTATGCGATGGAGTTTCCCCACAC
TGAGTGGGTGGAGACTGAAGTTAGGCCAGCTTGGCACTTGATGTAATTCTCCTTGGAATTTGCCCTTTTT
GAGTTTGGATCTTGGTTCATTCTCAAGCCTCAGACAGTGGTTCAAAGTTTTTTTCTTCCATTTCAGGTGT
CGTGACGTACGGCCACCATGACCGAGTACAAGCCCACGGTGCGCCTCGCCACCCGCGACGACGTCCCCAG
GGCCGTACGCACCCTCGCCGCCGCGTTCGCCGACTACCCCGCCACGCGCCACACCGTCGATCCGGACCGC
CACATCGAGCGGGTCACCGAGCTGCAAGAACTCTTCCTCACGCGCGTCGGGCTCGACATCGGCAAGGTGT
GGGTCGCGGACGACGGCGCCGCCGTGGCGGTCTGGACCACGCCGGAGAGCGTCGAAGCGGGGGCGGTGTT
CGCCGAGATCGGCCCGCGCATGGCCGAGTTGAGCGGTTCCCGGCTGGCCGCGCAGCAACAGATGGAAGGC
CTCCTGGCGCCGCACCGGCCCAAGGAGCCCGCGTGGTTCCTGGCCACCGTCGGAGTCTCGCCCGACCACC
AGGGCAAGGGTCTGGGCAGCGCCGTCGTGCTCCCCGGAGTGGAGGCGGCCGAGCGCGCCGGGGTGCCCGC
CTTCCTGGAGACCTCCGCGCCCCGCAACCTCCCCTTCTACGAGCGGCTCGGCTTCACCGTCACCGCCGAC
GTCGAGGTGCCCGAAGGACCGCGCACCTGGTGCATGACCCGCAAGCCCGGTGCCTGAACGCGTTAAGTCG
ACAATCAACCTCTGGATTACAAAATTTGTGAAAGATTGACTGGTATTCTTAACTATGTTGCTCCTTTTAC
GCTATGTGGATACGCTGCTTTAATGCCTTTGTATCATGCTATTGCTTCCCGTATGGCTTTCATTTTCTCC
TCCTTGTATAAATCCTGGTTGCTGTCTCTTTATGAGGAGTTGTGGCCCGTTGTCAGGCAACGTGGCGTGG
TGTGCACTGTGTTTGCTGACGCAACCCCCACTGGTTGGGGCATTGCCACCACCTGTCAGCTCCTTTCCGG
GACTTTCGCTTTCCCCCTCCCTATTGCCACGGCGGAACTCATCGCCGCCTGCCTTGCCCGCTGCTGGACA
GGGGCTCGGCTGTTGGGCACTGACAATTCCGTGGTGTTGTCGGGGAAATCATCGTCCTTTCCTTGGCTGC
TCGCCTGTGTTGCCACCTGGATTCTGCGCGGGACGTCCTTCTGCTACGTCCCTTCGGCCCTCAATCCAGC
GGACCTTCCTTCCCGCGGCCTGCTGCCGGCTCTGCGGCCTCTTCCGCGTCTTCGCCTTCGCCCTCAGACG
AGTCGGATCTCCCTTTGGGCCGCCTCCCCGCGTCGACTTTAAGACCAATGACTTACAAGGCAGCTGTAGA
TCTTAGCCACTTTTTAAAAGAAAAGGGGGGACTGGAAGGGCTAATTCACTCCCAACGAAGACAAGATCTG
CTTTTTGCTTGTACTGGGTCTCTCTGGTTAGACCAGATCTGAGCCTGGGAGCTCTCTGGCTAACTAGGGA
ACCCACTGCTTAAGCCTCAATAAAGCTTGCCTTGAGTGCTTCAAGTAGTGTGTGCCCGTCTGTTGTGTGA
CTCTGGTAACTAGAGATCCCTCAGACCCTTTTAGTCAGTGTGGAAAATCTCTAGCAGTACGTATAGTAGT
TCATGTCATCTTATTATTCAGTATTTATAACTTGCAAAGAAATGAATATCAGAGAGTGAGAGGAACTTGT
TTATTGCAGCTTATAATGGTTACAAATAAAGCAATAGCATCACAAATTTCACAAATAAAGCATTTTTTTC
ACTGCATTCTAGTTGTGGTTTGTCCAAACTCATCAATGTATCTTATCATGTCTGGCTCTAGCTATCCCGC
CCCTAACTCCGCCCATCCCGCCCCTAACTCCGCCCAGTTCCGCCCATTCTCCGCCCCATGGCTGACTAAT
TTTTTTTATTTATGCAGAGGCCGAGGCCGCCTCGGCCTCTGAGCTATTCCAGAAGTAGTGAGGAGGCTTT
TTTGGAGGCCTAGGGACGTACCCAATTCGCCCTATAGTGAGTCGTATTACGCGCGCTCACTGGCCGTCGT
TTTACAACGTCGTGACTGGGAAAACCCTGGCGTTACCCAACTTAATCGCCTTGCAGCACATCCCCCTTTC
GCCAGCTGGCGTAATAGCGAAGAGGCCCGCACCGATCGCCCTTCCCAACAGTTGCGCAGCCTGAATGGCG
AATGGG
[124 nt withheld, positions 3367-3490]
C
[91 nt withheld, positions 3492-3582]
A
[49 nt withheld, positions 3584-3632]
CCTTTGACGTTGGAGTCCACGTTCTTT
[37 nt withheld, positions 3660-3696]
ACCCTATCTCGGTCTATTCTTTTGATTTATAAGGGATTTTGCCGATTTCGGCCTATTGGTTAAAAAATGA
GCTGATTTAACAAAAATTTAACGCGAATTTTAACAAAATATTAACGCTTACAATTTAGGTGGCACTTTTC
GGGGAAATGTGCGCGGAACCCCTATTTGTTTATTTTTCTAAATACATTCAAATATGTATCCGCTCATGAG
ACAATAACCCTGATAAATGCTTCAATAATATTGAAAAAGGAAGAGTATGAGTATTCAACATTTCCGTGTC
GCCCTTATTCCCTTTTTTGCGGCATTTTGCCTTCCTGTTTTTGCTCACCCAGAAACGCTGGTGAAAGTAA
AAGATGCTGAAGATCAGTTGGGTGCACGAGTGGGTTACATCGAACTGGATCTCAACAGCGGTAAGATCCT
TGAGAGTTTTCGCCCCGAAGAACGTTTTCCAATGATGAGCACTTTTAAAGTTCTGCTATGTGGCGCGGTA
TTATCCCGTATTGACGCCGGGCAAGAGCAACTCGGTCGCCGCATACACTATTCTCAGAATGACTTGGTTG
AGTACTCACCAGTCACAGAAAAGCATCTTACGGATGGCATGACAGTAAGAGAATTATGCAGTGCTGCCAT
AACCATGAGTGATAACACTGCGGCCAACTTACTTCTGACAACGATCGGAGGACCGAAGGAGCTAACCGCT
TTTTTGCACAACATGGGGGATCATGTAACTCGCCTTGATCGTTGGGAACCGGAGCTGAATGAAGCCATAC
CAAACGACGAGCGTGACACCACGATGCCTGTAGCAATGGCAACAACGTTGCGCAAACTATTAACTGGCGA
ACTACTTACTCTAGCTTCCCGGCAACAATTAATAGACTGGATGGAGGCGGATAAAGTTGCAGGACCACTT
CTGCGCTCGGCCCTTCCGGCTGGCTGGTTTATTGCTGATAAATCTGGAGCCGGTGAGCGTGGGTCTCGCG
GTATCATTGCAGCACTGGGGCCAGATGGTAAGCCCTCCCGTATCGTAGTTATCTACACGACGGGGAGTCA
GGCAACTATGGATGAACGAAATAGACAGATCGCTGAGATAGGTGCCTCACTGATTAAGCATTGGTAACTG
TCAGACCAAGTTTACTCATATATACTTTAGATTGATTTAAAACTTCATTTTTAATTTAAAAGGATCTAGG
TGAAGATCCTTTTTGATAATCTCATGACCAAAATCCCTTAACGTGAGTTTTCGTTCCACTGAGCGTCAGA
CCCCGTAGAAAAGATCAAAGGATCTTCTTGAGATCCTTTTTTTCTGCGCGTAATCTGCTGCTTGCAAACA
AAAAAACCACCGCTACCAGCGGTGGTTTGTTTGCCGGATCAAGAGCTACCAACTCTTTTTCCGAAGGTAA
CTGGCTTCAGCAGAGCGCAGATACCAAATACTGTTCTTCTAGTGTAGCCGTAGTTAGGCCACCACTTCAA
GAACTCTGTAGCACCGCCTACATACCTCGCTCTGCTAATCCTGTTACCAGTGGCTGCTGCCAGTGGCGAT
AAGTCGTGTCTTACCGGGTTGGACTCAAGACGATAGTTACCGGATAAGGCGCAGCGGTCGGGCTGAACGG
GGGGTTCGTGCACACAGCCCAGCTTGGAGCGAACGACCTACACCGAACTGAGATACCTACAGCGTGAGCT
ATGAGAAAGCGCCACGCTTCCCGAAGGGAGAAAGGCGGACAGGTATCCGGTAAGCGGCAGGGTCGGAACA
GGAGAGCGCACGAGGGAGCTTCCAGGGGGAAACGCCTGGTATCTTTATAGTCCTGTCGGGTTTCGCCACC
TCTGACTTGAGCGTCGATTTTTGTGATGCTCGTCAGGGGGGCGGAGCCTATGGAAAAACGCCAGCAACGC
GGCCTTTTTACGGTTCCTGGCCTTTTGCTGGCCTTTTGCTCACATGTTCTTTCCTGCGTTATCCCCTGAT
TCTGTGGATAACCGTATTACCGCCTTTGAGTGAGCTGATACCGCTCGCCGCAGCCGAACGACCGAGCGCA
GCGAGTCAGTGAGCGAGGAAGCGGAAGAGCGCCCAATACGCAAACCGCCTCTCCCCGCGCGTTGGCCGAT
TCATTAATGCAGCTGGCACGACAGGTTTCCCGACTGGAAAGCGGGCAGTGAGCGCAACGCAATTAATGTG
AGTTAGCTCACTCATTAGGCACCCCAGGCTTTACACTTTATGCTTCCGGCTCGTATGTTGTGTGGAATTG
TGAGCGGATAACAATTTCACACAGGAAACAGCTATGACCATGATTACGCCAAGCGCGCAATTAACCCTCA
CTAAAGGGAACAAAAGCTGGAGCTGCAAGCTTAATGTAGTCTTATGCAATACTCTTGTAGTCTTGCAACA
TGGTAACGATGAGTTAGCAACATGCCTTACAAGGAGAGAAAAAGCACCGTGCATGCCGATTGGTGGAAGT
AAGGTGGTACGATCGTGCCTTATTAGGAAGGCAACAGACGGGTCTGACATGGATTGGACGAACCACTGAA
TTGCCGCATTGCAGAGATATTGTATTTAAGTGCCTAGCTCGATACATAAACGGGTCTCTCTGGTTAGACC
AGATCTGAGCCTGGGAGCTCTCTGGCTAACTAGGGAACCCACTGCTTAAGCCTCAATAAAGCTTGCCTTG
AGTGCTTCAAGTAGTGTGTGCCCGTCTGTTGTGTGACTCTGGTAACTAGAGATCCCTCAGACCCTTTTAG
TCAGTGTGGAAAATCTCTAGCAGTGGCGCCCGAACAGGGACTTGAAAGCGAAAGGGAAACCAGAGGAGCT
CTCTCGACGCAGGACTCGGCTTGCTGAAGCGCGCACGGCAAGAGGCGAGGGGCGGCGACTGGTGAGTACG
CCAAAAATTTTGACTAGCGGAGGCTAGAAGGAGAGAGATGGGTGCGAGAGCGTCAGTATTAAGCGGGGGA
GAATTAGATCGCGATGGGAAAAAATTCGGTTAAGGCCAGGGGGAAAGAAAAAATATAAATTAAAACATAT
AGTATGGGCAAGCAGGGAGCTAGAACGATTCGCAGTTAATCCTGGCCTGTTAGAAACATCAGAAGGCTGT
AGACAAATACTGGGACAGCTACAACCATCCCTTCAGACAGGATCAGAAGAACTTAGATCATTATATAATA
CAGTAGCAACCCTCTATTGTGTGCATCAAAGGATAGAGATAAAAGACACCAAGGAAGCTTTAGACAAGAT
AGAGGAAGAGCAAAACAAAAGTAAGACCACCGCACAGCAAGCGGCCGCTGATCTTCAGACCTGGAGGAGG
AGATATGAGGGACAATTGGAGAAGTGAATTATATAAATATAAAGTAGTAAAAATTGAACCATTAGGAGTA
GCACCCACCAAGGCAAAGAGAAGAGTGGTGCAGAGAGAAAAAAGAGCAGTGGGAATAGGAGCTTTGTTCC
TTGGGTTCTTGGGAGCAGCAGGAAGCACTATGGGCGCAGCGTCAATGACGCTGACGGTACAGGCCAGACA
ATTATTGTCTGGTATAGTGCAGCAGCAGAACAATTTGCTGAGGGCTATTGAGGCGCAACAGCATCTGTTG
CAACTCACAGTCTGGGGCATCAAGCAGCTCCAGGCAAGAATCCTGGCTGTGGAAAGATACCTAAAGGATC
AACAGCTCCTGGGGATTTGGGGTTGCTCTGGAAAACTCATTTGCACCACTGCTGTGCCTTGGAATGCTAG
TTGGAGTAATAAATCTCTGGAACAGATTTGGAATCACACGACCTGGATGGAGTGGGACAGAGAAATTAAC
AATTACACAAGCTTAATACACTCCTTAATTGAAGAATCGCAAAACCAGCAAGAAAAGAATGAACAAGAAT
TATTGGAATTAGATAAATGGGCAAGTTTGTGGAATTGGTTTAACATAACAAATTGGCTGTGGTATATAAA
ATTATTCATAATGATAGTAGGAGGCTTGGTAGGTTTAAGAATAGTTTTTGCTGTACTTTCTATAGTGAAT
AGAGTTAGGCAGGGATATTCACCATTATCGTTTCAGACCCACCTCCCAACCCCGAGGGGACCCAGAGAGG
GCCTATTTCCCATGATTCCTTCATATTTGCATATACGATACAAGGCTGTTAGAGAGATAATTAGAATTAA
TTTGACTGTAAACACAAAGATATTAGTACAAAATACGTGACGTAGAAAGTAATAATTTCTTGGGTAGTTT
GCAGTTTTAAAATTATGTTTTAAAATGGACTATCATATGCTTACCGTAACTTGAAAGTATTTCGATTTCT
TGGCTTTATATATCTTGTGGAAAGGACGAAACACCGGGACGAAGATGACTGACAGGGTTTTAGAGCTAGA
AATAGCAAGTTAAAATAAGGCTAGTCCGTTATCAACTTGAAAAAGTGGCACCGAGTCGGTGCTTTTTTAA
GCTTGGCGTAACTAGATCTTGAGACAAATGGCAGTATTCATCCACAATTTTAAAAGAAAAGGGGGGATTG
GGGGGTACAGTGCAGGGGAAAGAATAGTAGACATAATAGCAACAGACATACAAACTAAAGAATTACAAAA
ACAAATTACAAAAATTCAAAATTTTCGGGTTTATTACAGGGACAGCAGAGATCCACTTTGGCGCCGGCTC
GAGGGGG
Features (pLannotate 1.2.2; 29 found; start..end, strand, type, name):
     14..80      +  CDS            small t antigen (fragment): SV40 (simian virus 40) small t antigen
    106..317     +  promoter       EF-1α core promoter: core promoter for human elongation factor EF-1α
    318..1256    +  intron         EF-1α intron A: intron upstream of the start codon of human EF-1α
   1278..1877    +  CDS            PuroR (fragment): puromycin N-acetyltransferase; pac from Streptomyces; confers resistance to puromycin
   1893..2481    +  misc_feature   WPRE: woodchuck hepatitis virus posttranscriptional regulatory element
   2532..2551    +  misc_feature   cPPT/CTS (fragment): central polypurine tract and central termination sequence of HIV-1
   2553..2786    +  LTR            3' LTR (ΔU3): self-inactivating 3' long terminal repeat (LTR) from HIV-1
   2864..2985    +  polyA_signal   SV40 poly(A) signal: SV40 polyadenylation signal
   3025..3160    +  rep_origin     SV40 ori: SV40 origin of replication
   3181..3199    -  promoter       T7 promoter: promoter for bacteriophage T7 RNA polymerase
   3207..3362    +  CDS            lacZα (fragment): LacZα fragment of β-galactosidase; lacZ fragment
   3367..3795    +  rep_origin     f1 ori (sequence partly withheld): f1 bacteriophage origin of replication; arrow indicates direction of (+) strand synthesis
   3848..3952    +  promoter       AmpR promoter: bla
   3953..4813    +  CDS            AmpR: β-lactamase; bla; confers resistance to ampicillin, carbenicillin, and related antibiotics
   4984..5572    +  rep_origin     ori: high-copy-number ColE1/pMB1/pBR322/pUC origin of replication
   5755..5847    +  CDS            lacI (fragment): lac repressor; lacI; The lac repressor binds to the lac operator to inhibit transcription in E. coli. This inhibition can be relieved by adding lactose or isopropyl-β-D-thiogalactopyranoside (IPTG).
   5860..5881    +  protein_bind   CAP binding site: CAP binding activates transcription in the presence of cAMP. E. coli catabolite activator protein
   5896..5926    +  promoter       lac promoter: promoter for the E. coli lac operon
   5934..5950    +  protein_bind   lac operator: The lac repressor binds to the lac operator to inhibit transcription in E. coli. This inhibition can be relieved by adding lactose or isopropyl-β-D-thiogalactopyranoside (IPTG). lac repressor encoded by lacI
   5995..6013    +  promoter       T3 promoter: promoter for bacteriophage T3 RNA polymerase
   6041..6267    +  promoter       RSV promoter: Rous sarcoma virus enhancer/promoter
   6268..6448    +  LTR            5' LTR (truncated): truncated 5' long terminal repeat (LTR) from HIV-1
   6495..6620    +  misc_feature   HIV-1 Ψ: packaging signal of human immunodeficiency virus type 1
   6604..6967    +  CDS            HIV-1 gag (fragment): gag protein from human immunodeficiency virus 1; gag
   7113..7346    +  misc_feature   RRE: The Rev response element (RRE) of HIV-1 allows for Rev-dependent mRNA export from the nucleus to the cytoplasm.
   7723..7749    +  CDS            Rev (fragment): human immunodeficiency virus 1 (HIV-1) Rev protein; rev; enhances nuclear export of unspliced and incompletely spliced viral mRNAs
   7753..7993    +  promoter       U6 promoter: RNA polymerase III promoter for human U6 snRNA
   8023..8098    +  misc_RNA       gRNA scaffold: guide RNA scaffold for the Streptococcus pyogenes CRISPR/Cas9 system
   8154..8271    +  misc_feature   cPPT/CTS: central polypurine tract and central termination sequence of HIV-1
