[The description below was written by a language model from this plasmid's Addgene catalogue record and pLannotate feature annotations shown in this document.]
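Description:
MAST3 gRNA (BRDN0001147113) is a third-generation lentiviral CRISPR guide plasmid built on the lentiGuide-Puro backbone and designed to deliver a single guide RNA against human MAST3 (reference transcript NM_015016.1). It is propagated in E. coli as a high-copy plasmid through a ColE1/pUC-type origin with ampicillin selection from the β-lactamase gene. The backbone also carries an f1 origin, an SV40 origin and poly(A) signal, and remnants of a lac/T3/T7 cloning region that have no role in the payload.

The viral transfer cassette begins with an RSV promoter fused to a truncated HIV-1 5' LTR, which drives Tat-independent production of the genomic RNA in packaging cells. This is followed by the Ψ packaging signal with a partial gag sequence and the Rev response element for Rev-dependent nuclear export. Downstream, a human U6 RNA polymerase III promoter transcribes the MAST3-specific spacer joined to the Streptococcus pyogenes Cas9 guide scaffold. A cPPT/CTS element, which aids nuclear import of the preintegration complex, lies between the guide cassette and a second expression unit in which the EF-1α core promoter and its intron A drive puromycin N-acetyltransferase, allowing selection of transduced mammalian cells. A WPRE enhances transcript expression, and the ΔU3 3' LTR makes the integrated provirus self-inactivating.

The plasmid does not encode Cas9, so it is meant for use with a separate Cas9 lentivector or in cells that already express Cas9, typically to knock out MAST3. It belongs to a human kinome guide collection associated with work on optimized sgRNA design.
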