Addgene plasmid #76105: MAST3 gRNA (BRDN0001147113)
Purpose: 3rd generation lentiviral gRNA plasmid targeting human MAST3
Depositing lab: John Doench & David Root. Depositing organization: Broad Institute. Publication: Optimized sgRNA design to maximize activity and minimize off-target effects of CRISPR-Cas9. Doench JG, Fusi N, Sullender M, Hegde M, Vaimberg EW, Donovan KF, Smith I, Tothova Z, Wilen C, Orchard R, Virgin HW, Listgarten J, Root DE. Nat Biotechnol. 2016 Jan 18. doi: 10.1038/nbt.3437. PubMed 26780180.
Backbone
  Vector backbone: lentiGuide-Puro
  Backbone manufacturer: Zhang Lab (Addgene plasmid # 52963)
  Vector type: Mammalian Expression, Lentiviral, CRISPR
  Selectable markers: Puromycin
Growth in bacteria
  Bacterial resistance: Ampicillin, 100 μg/mL
  Growth temperature: 37°C
  Growth strain: DH5alpha
  Copy number: High Copy
Gene/Insert
  Gene/Insert name: MAST3 (alt names: MAST3; NM_015016.1)
  gRNA/shRNA sequence: GGACGAAGATGACTGACAGG
  Species: H. sapiens (human)
  Entrez Gene: MAST3
  Promoter: hU6
  Cloning method: Unknown
  Sequencing primers: 5′ U6-F; 3′ pS2-R
Terms and licenses: Academic/Nonprofit Terms; Industry Terms: Not Available to Industry
Depositor comments: The gRNA was designed to target the following Genbank reference sequence(s): NM_015016.1. Note that this plasmid does NOT contain Cas9. It should be used in conjunction with lentiCas9-Blast (Addgene #52962) or otherwise with cell lines already expressing Cas9. Browse the full kinome gRNA library at http://www.addgene.org/pooled-library/broadgpp-human-kinome/ or visit http://www.broadinstitute.org/rnai/public/ for detailed protocols and information.
How to cite: MAST3 gRNA (BRDN0001147113) was a gift from John Doench & David Root (Addgene plasmid # 76105 ; http://n2t.net/addgene:76105 ; RRID:Addgene_76105)
