>Addgene plasmid #76105 | MAST3 gRNA (BRDN0001147113) | depositor partial sequence | sequence record 143565 | Target Sequence
GGACGAAGATGACTGACAGG
