>Addgene plasmid #76105 | MAST3 gRNA (BRDN0001147113) | addgene partial sequence | sequence record 185193 | hU6-F
AGAAAGTAATAATTTCTTGGGTAGTTTGCAGTTTTAAAATTATGTTTTAAAATGGACTATCATATGCTTA
CCGTAACTTGAAAGTATTTCGATTTCTTGGCTTTATATATCTTGTGGAAAGGACGAAACACCGGGACGAA
GATGACTGACAGGGTTTTAGAGCTAGAAATAGCAAGTTAAAATAAGGCTAGTCCGTTATCAACTTGAAAA
AGTGGCACCGAGTCGGTGCTTTTTTAAGCTTGGCGTAACTAGATCTTGAGACAAATGGCAGTATTCATCC
ACAATTTTAAAAGAAAAGGGGGGATTGGGGGGTACAGTGCAGGGGAAAGAATAGTAGACATAATAGCAAC
AGACATACAAACTAAAGAATTACAAAAACAAATTACAAAAATTCAAAATTTTCGGGTTTATTACAGGGAC
AGCAGAGATCCACTTTGGCGCCGGCTCGAGGGGGCCCGGGTGCAAAGATGGATAAAGTTTTAAACAGAGA
GGAATCTTTGCAGCTAATGGACCTTCTAGGTCTTGAAAGGAGTGGGAATTGGCTCCGGTGCCCGTCAGTG
GGCAGAGCGC
